Addgene plasmid #64831: pLVX-IRES-tdTomato-FlagAkt1
Purpose: Lentiviral expression of murine Flag-Akt1
Depositing lab: Eva Gonzalez. Depositing organization: Cornell University. Publication: Development of a new model system to dissect isoform specific Akt signaling in adipocytes. Kajno E, McGraw TE, Gonzalez E. Biochem J. 2015 Apr 9. 10.1042/BJ20150191 PubMed 25856301.
Backbone
  Vector backbone: pLVX-IRES-tdTomato
  Backbone size w/o insert (bp): 8892
  Total vector size (bp): 10404
  Vector type: Mammalian Expression, Lentiviral
Growth in bacteria
  Bacterial resistance: Ampicillin, 100 μg/mL
  Growth temperature: 37°C
  Growth strain: Stbl3
  Copy number: Unknown
Gene/Insert
  Gene/Insert name: Akt1 (alt name: PKBalpha)
  Species: M. musculus (mouse)
  Insert size (bp): 1512
  GenBank ID: NM_009652
  Entrez Gene: Akt1 (a.k.a. Akt, LTR-akt, PKB, PKB/Akt, PKBalpha, Rac)
  Promoter: CMV
  Tag / fusion protein: 3xFlag (N terminal on insert)
  Cloning method: Restriction Enzyme; 5′ cloning site EcoRI (not destroyed); 3′ cloning site BamHI (not destroyed)
  Sequencing primers: 5′ GACCTCCATAGAAGACACCGACT; 3′ GCCTTATTCCAAGCGGCTTCG
Terms and licenses: Academic/Nonprofit Terms; Industry Terms: Not Available to Industry
How to cite: pLVX-IRES-tdTomato-FlagAkt1 was a gift from Eva Gonzalez (Addgene plasmid # 64831 ; http://n2t.net/addgene:64831 ; RRID:Addgene_64831)
