[The description below was written by a language model from this plasmid's Addgene catalogue record and pLannotate feature annotations shown in this document.]
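Description:
pLVX-IRES-tdTomato-FlagAkt1 is an HIV-1-based lentiviral transfer plasmid built on the pLVX-IRES-tdTomato backbone for expressing mouse Akt1 (PKBalpha) carrying an N-terminal 3xFLAG tag in mammalian cells. It is propagated in E. coli through a high-copy ColE1/pUC-type origin and selected with ampicillin via the β-lactamase gene. The catalogue lists a recombination-deficient strain as the growth host, which is usual for plasmids carrying repeated LTR sequences. The catalogue gives a total size of about 10.4 kb, and the sequenced record is 10,381 nt.

The viral portion is flanked by HIV-1 LTR sequences, both annotated by the software as truncated LTRs with adjoining nef-derived fragments. It contains the Ψ packaging signal with a partial gag region, the Rev response element for Rev-dependent nuclear export of the genomic RNA, and the cPPT/CTS element, which aids nuclear import of the reverse-transcribed genome. Inside this unit, the CMV immediate-early enhancer and promoter drive a single bicistronic transcript. The 3xFLAG-Akt1 open reading frame, cloned between EcoRI and BamHI sites, comes first, followed by an EMCV IRES and the tdTomato coding sequence. The red-orange fluorescent protein is therefore translated from the same mRNA as the tagged kinase and marks transduced cells. A WPRE downstream of tdTomato enhances transcript stability and expression. No mammalian drug-selection marker is annotated, so identifying or sorting transduced cells would rely on tdTomato fluorescence.

The stated purpose is lentiviral expression of murine Flag-Akt1, and the associated study concerns isoform-specific Akt signalling in adipocytes. The FLAG epitope allows the exogenous protein to be detected or immunoprecipitated separately from endogenous Akt isoforms.
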