Features (pLannotate 1.2.2; 24 found; start..end, strand, type, name):
    377..634     +  LTR            5' LTR (truncated): truncated 5' long terminal repeat (LTR) from HIV-1
    681..806     +  misc_feature   HIV-1 Ψ: packaging signal of human immunodeficiency virus type 1
    790..1128    +  CDS            HIV-1 gag (fragment): gag protein from human immunodeficiency virus 1; gag
   1303..1536    +  misc_feature   RRE: The Rev response element (RRE) of HIV-1 allows for Rev-dependent mRNA export from the nucleus to the cytoplasm.
   1913..2013    +  CDS            Rev (fragment): human immunodeficiency virus 1 (HIV-1) Rev protein; rev; enhances nuclear export of unspliced and incompletely spliced viral mRNAs
   2028..2143    +  misc_feature   cPPT/CTS: central polypurine tract and central termination sequence of HIV-1 (lacking the first T)
   2201..2504    +  enhancer       CMV enhancer: human cytomegalovirus immediate early enhancer
   2505..2708    +  promoter       CMV promoter: human cytomegalovirus (CMV) immediate early promoter
   2812..2877    +  CDS            3xFLAG: three tandem FLAG® epitope tags, followed by an enterokinase cleavage site
   2881..4320    +  CDS            Akt1: AKT1_MOUSE - Also known as Akt, Rac. Experimental evidence at protein level: Swiss-Prot protein existence level 1. AKT1 is one of 3 closely related serine/threonine-protein kinases (AKT1, AKT2 and AKT3) called the AKT kinase, and which regulate many processes including metabolism, proliferation, cell survival, growth and angiogenesis. This is mediated through serine and/or threonine phosphorylation of a range of downstream substrates. Over 100 substrate candidates have been reported so far, but for most of them, no isoform specificity has been reported (PubMed:11882383, PubMed:21620960, PubMed
   4332..4904    +  misc_feature   IRES: internal ribosome entry site (IRES) of the encephalomyocarditis virus (EMCV)
   4906..6333    +  CDS            tdTomato: tdTomato is a basic (constitutively fluorescent) orange fluorescent protein published in 2004, derived from Discosoma sp.. It is reported to be a somewhat slowly-maturing tandem dimer with low acid sensitivity.
   6350..6938    +  misc_feature   WPRE: woodchuck hepatitis virus posttranscriptional regulatory element
   6955..7473    +  CDS            nef (fragment): NEF_HV1BR - Experimental evidence at protein level: Swiss-Prot protein existence level 1. Extracellular Nef protein targets CD4(+) T-lymphocytes for apoptosis by interacting with CXCR4 surface receptors (PubMed:14990729). From Human immunodeficiency virus type 1 group M subtype B (isolate BRU/LAI) (HIV-1).
   7521..7778    +  LTR            5' LTR (truncated): truncated 5' long terminal repeat (LTR) from HIV-1
   7930..7946    -  protein_bind   lac operator: The lac repressor binds to the lac operator to inhibit transcription in E. coli. This inhibition can be relieved by adding lactose or isopropyl-β-D-thiogalactopyranoside (IPTG). lac repressor encoded by lacI
   7954..7984    -  promoter       lac promoter: promoter for the E. coli lac operon
   7999..8020    -  protein_bind   CAP binding site: CAP binding activates transcription in the presence of cAMP. E. coli catabolite activator protein
   8033..8125    -  CDS            lacI (fragment): lac repressor; lacI; The lac repressor binds to the lac operator to inhibit transcription in E. coli. This inhibition can be relieved by adding lactose or isopropyl-β-D-thiogalactopyranoside (IPTG).
   8308..8896    -  rep_origin     ori: high-copy-number ColE1/pMB1/pBR322/pUC origin of replication
   9067..9927    -  CDS            AmpR: β-lactamase; bla; confers resistance to ampicillin, carbenicillin, and related antibiotics
   9928..10032   -  promoter       AmpR promoter: bla
  10080..10214   +  polyA_signal   SV40 poly(A) signal: SV40 polyadenylation signal
  10381..329     +  CDS            nef (fragment) (across the origin): NEF_HV1BR - Experimental evidence at protein level: Swiss-Prot protein existence level 1. Extracellular Nef protein targets CD4(+) T-lymphocytes for apoptosis by interacting with CXCR4 surface receptors (PubMed:14990729). From Human immunodeficiency virus type 1 group M subtype B (isolate BRU/LAI) (HIV-1).
>Addgene plasmid #64831 | pLVX-IRES-tdTomato-FlagAkt1 | addgene full sequence | sequence record 343688 | Addgene NGS Result
TGGAAGGGCTAATTCACTCCCAAAGAAGACAAGATATCCTTGATCTGTGGATCTACCACACACAAGGCTA
CTTCCCTGATTAGCAGAACTACACACCAGGGCCAGGGGTCAGATATCCACTGACCTTTGGATGGTGCTAC
AAGCTAGTACCAGTTGAGCCAGATAAGGTAGAAGAGGCCAATAAAGGAGAGAACACCAGCTTGTTACACC
CTGTGAGCCTGCATGGGATGGATGACCCGGAGAGAGAAGTGTTAGAGTGGAGGTTTGACAGCCGCCTAGC
ATTTCATCACGTGGCCCGAGAGCTGCATCCGGAGTACTTCAAGAACTGCTGATATCGAGCTTGCTACAAG
GGACTTTCCGCTGGGGACTTTCCAGGGAGGCGTGGCCTGGGCGGGACTGGGGAGTGGCGAGCCCTCAGAT
CCTGCATATAAGCAGCTGCTTTTTGCCTGTACTGGGTCTCTCTGGTTAGACCAGATCTGAGCCTGGGAGC
TCTCTGGCTAACTAGGGAACCCACTGCTTAAGCCTCAATAAAGCTTGCCTTGAGTGCTTCAAGTAGTGTG
TGCCCGTCTGTTGTGTGACTCTGGTAACTAGAGATCCCTCAGACCCTTTTAGTCAGTGTGGAAAATCTCT
AGCAGTGGCGCCCGAACAGGGACTTGAAAGCGAAAGGGAAACCAGAGGAGCTCTCTCGACGCAGGACTCG
GCTTGCTGAAGCGCGCACGGCAAGAGGCGAGGGGCGGCGACTGGTGAGTACGCCAAAAATTTTGACTAGC
GGAGGCTAGAAGGAGAGAGATGGGTGCGAGAGCGTCAGTATTAAGCGGGGGAGAATTAGATCGCGATGGG
AAAAAATTCGGTTAAGGCCAGGGGGAAAGAAAAAATATAAATTAAAACATATAGTATGGGCAAGCAGGGA
GCTAGAACGATTCGCAGTTAATCCTGGCCTGTTAGAAACATCAGAAGGCTGTAGACAAATACTGGGACAG
CTACAACCATCCCTTCAGACAGGATCAGAAGAACTTAGATCATTATATAATACAGTAGCAACCCTCTATT
GTGTGCATCAAAGGATAGAGATAAAAGACACCAAGGAAGCTTTAGACAAGATAGAGGAAGAGCAAAACAA
AAGTAAGACCACCGCACAGCAAGCGGCCGGCCGCTGATCTTCAGACCTGGAGGAGGAGATATGAGGGACA
ATTGGAGAAGTGAATTATATAAATATAAAGTAGTAAAAATTGAACCATTAGGAGTAGCACCCACCAAGGC
AAAGAGAAGAGTGGTGCAGAGAGAAAAAAGAGCAGTGGGAATAGGAGCTTTGTTCCTTGGGTTCTTGGGA
GCAGCAGGAAGCACTATGGGCGCAGCGTCAATGACGCTGACGGTACAGGCCAGACAATTATTGTCTGGTA
TAGTGCAGCAGCAGAACAATTTGCTGAGGGCTATTGAGGCGCAACAGCATCTGTTGCAACTCACAGTCTG
GGGCATCAAGCAGCTCCAGGCAAGAATCCTGGCTGTGGAAAGATACCTAAAGGATCAACAGCTCCTGGGG
ATTTGGGGTTGCTCTGGAAAACTCATTTGCACCACTGCTGTGCCTTGGAATGCTAGTTGGAGTAATAAAT
CTCTGGAACAGATTTGGAATCACACGACCTGGATGGAGTGGGACAGAGAAATTAACAATTACACAAGCTT
AATACACTCCTTAATTGAAGAATCGCAAAACCAGCAAGAAAAGAATGAACAAGAATTATTGGAATTAGAT
AAATGGGCAAGTTTGTGGAATTGGTTTAACATAACAAATTGGCTGTGGTATATAAAATTATTCATAATGA
TAGTAGGAGGCTTGGTAGGTTTAAGAATAGTTTTTGCTGTACTTTCTATAGTGAATAGAGTTAGGCAGGG
ATATTCACCATTATCGTTTCAGACCCACCTCCCAACCCCGAGGGGACCCGACAGGCCCGAAGGAATAGAA
GAAGAAGGTGGAGAGAGAGACAGAGACAGATCCATTCGATTAGTGAACGGATCTCGACGGTATCGCCTTT
AAAAGAAAAGGGGGGATTGGGGGGTACAGTGCAGGGGAAAGAATAGTAGACATAATAGCAACAGACATAC
AAACTAAAGAATTACAAAAACAAATTACAAAAATTCAAAATTTTCGGGTTTATTACAGGGACAGCAGAGA
TCCAGTTTATCGATAAGCTTGGGAGTTCCGCGTTACATAACTTACGGTAAATGGCCCGCCTGGCTGACCG
CCCAACGACCCCCGCCCATTGACGTCAATAATGACGTATGTTCCCATAGTAACGCCAATAGGGACTTTCC
ATTGACGTCAATGGGTGGAGTATTTACGGTAAACTGCCCACTTGGCAGTACATCAAGTGTATCATATGCC
AAGTACGCCCCCTATTGACGTCAATGACGGTAAATGGCCCGCCTGGCATTATGCCCAGTACATGACCTTA
TGGGACTTTCCTACTTGGCAGTACATCTACGTATTAGTCATCGCTATTACCATGGTGATGCGGTTTTGGC
AGTACATCAATGGGCGTGGATAGCGGTTTGACTCACGGGGATTTCCAAGTCTCCACCCCATTGACGTCAA
TGGGAGTTTGTTTTGGCACCAAAATCAACGGGACTTTCCAAAATGTCGTAACAACTCCGCCCCATTGACG
CAAATGGGCGGTAGGCGTGTACGGTGGGAGGTCTATATAAGCAGAGCTCGTTTAGTGAACCGTCAGATCG
CCTGGAGACGCCATCCACGCTGTTTTGACCTCCATAGAAGACACCGACTCTACTAGAGGATCTATTTCCG
GTGAATTCATGGACTACAAAGACCATGACGGTGATTATAAAGATCATGACATCGATTACAAGGATGACGA
TGACAAGCTTATGAACGACGTAGCCATTGTGAAGGAGGGCTGGCTGCACAAACGAGGGGAATATATTAAA
ACCTGGCGGCCACGCTACTTCCTCCTCAAGAACGATGGCACCTTTATTGGCTACAAGGAACGGCCTCAGG
ATGTGGATCAGCGAGAGTCCCCACTCAACAACTTCTCAGTGGCACAATGCCAGCTGATGAAGACAGAGCG
GCCAAGGCCCAACACCTTTATCATCCGCTGCCTGCAGTGGACCACAGTCATTGAGCGCACCTTCCATGTG
GAAACGCCTGAGGAGCGGGAAGAATGGGCCACCGCCATTCAGACTGTGGCAGATGGACTCAAGAGGCAGG
AAGAAGAGACGATGGACTTCCGATCAGGCTCACCCAGTGACAACTCAGGGGCTGAAGAGATGGAGGTGTC
CCTGGCCAAGCCCAAGCACCGTGTGACCATGAACGAGTTTGAGTACCTGAAGCTACTGGGCAAGGGCACC
TTTGGGAAGGTGATTCTGGTGAAAGAGAAGGCCACAGGCCGCTACTATGCCATGAAGATCCTCAAGAAGG
AGGTCATCGTCGCCAAGGATGAGGTTGCCCACACGCTTACTGAGAACCGCGTGCTTCAGAACTCTAGGCA
TCCCTTCCTTACGGCCCTCAAGTACTCATTCCAGACCCACGACCGCCTCTGCTTTGTCATGGAGTATGCC
AACGGGGGCGAGCTCTTCTTCCACCTGTCTCGAGAGCGTGTGTTCTCCGAGGACCGGGCCCGCTTCTATG
GTGCGGAGATTGTGTCTGCCCTGGACTACTTGCACTCCGAGAAGAACGTGGTGTACCGGGACCTGAAGCT
GGAGAACCTCATGCTGGACAAGGATGGGCACATCAAGATAACGGACTTCGGGCTGTGCAAGGAGGGGATC
AAGGACGGTGCCACTATGAAGACATTCTGCGGAACGCCGGAGTACCTGGCCCCTGAGGTGCTGGAGGACA
ACGACTACGGCCGTGCAGTGGACTGGTGGGGGCTGGGCGTGGTCATGTACGAGATGATGTGTGGCCGCCT
GCCCTTCTACAACCAGGACCACGAGAAGCTGTTCGAGCTGATCCTCATGGAGGAGATCCGCTTCCCGCGC
ACACTCGGCCCTGAGGCCAAGTCCCTGCTCTCCGGGCTGCTCAAGAAGGACCCTACACAGAGGCTCGGTG
GGGGCTCCGAGGATGCCAAGGAGATCATGCAGCACCGGTTCTTTGCCAACATCGTGTGGCAGGATGTGTA
TGAGAAGAAGCTGAGCCCACCTTTCAAGCCCCAGGTCACCTCTGAGACTGACACCAGGTATTTCGATGAG
GAGTTCACAGCTCAGATGATCACCATCACGCCGCCTGATCAAGATGACAGCATGGAGTGTGTGGACAGTG
AGCGGAGGCCGCACTTCCCCCAGTTCTCCTACTCAGCCAGTGGCACAGCCTGAGGATCCCGCCCCTCTCC
CTCCCCCCCCCCTAACGTTACTGGCCGAAGCCGCTTGGAATAAGGCCGGTGTGCGTTTGTCTATATGTTA
TTTTCCACCATATTGCCGTCTTTTGGCAATGTGAGGGCCCGGAAACCTGGCCCTGTCTTCTTGACGAGCA
TTCCTAGGGGTCTTTCCCCTCTCGCCAAAGGAATGCAAGGTCTGTTGAATGTCGTGAAGGAAGCAGTTCC
TCTGGAAGCTTCTTGAAGACAAACAACGTCTGTAGCGACCCTTTGCAGGCAGCGGAACCCCCCACCTGGC
GACAGGTGCCTCTGCGGCCAAAAGCCACGTGTATAAGATACACCTGCAAAGGCGGCACAACCCCAGTGCC
ACGTTGTGAGTTGGATAGTTGTGGAAAGAGTCAAATGGCTCACCTCAAGCGTATTCAACAAGGGGCTGAA
GGATGCCCAGAAGGTACCCCATTGTATGGGATCTGATCTGGGGCCTCGGTGCACATGCTTTACATGTGTT
TAGTCGAGGTTAAAAAACGTCTAGGCCCCCCGAACCACGGGGACGTGGTTTTCCTTTGAAAAACACGATG
ATAATATGGTGAGCAAGGGCGAGGAGGTCATCAAAGAGTTCATGCGCTTCAAGGTGCGCATGGAGGGCTC
CATGAACGGCCACGAGTTCGAGATCGAGGGCGAGGGCGAGGGCCGCCCCTACGAGGGCACCCAGACCGCC
AAGCTGAAGGTGACCAAGGGCGGCCCCCTGCCCTTCGCCTGGGACATCCTGTCCCCCCAGTTCATGTACG
GCTCCAAGGCGTACGTGAAGCACCCCGCCGACATCCCCGATTACAAGAAGCTGTCCTTCCCCGAGGGCTT
CAAGTGGGAGCGCGTGATGAACTTCGAGGACGGCGGTCTGGTGACCGTGACCCAGGACTCCTCCCTGCAG
GACGGCACGCTGATCTACAAGGTGAAGATGCGCGGCACCAACTTCCCCCCCGACGGCCCCGTAATGCAGA
AGAAGACCATGGGCTGGGAGGCCTCCACCGAGCGCCTGTACCCCCGCGACGGCGTGCTGAAGGGCGAGAT
CCACCAGGCCCTGAAGCTGAAGGACGGCGGCCACTACCTGGTGGAGTTCAAGACCATCTACATGGCCAAG
AAGCCCGTGCAACTGCCCGGCTACTACTACGTGGACACCAAGCTGGACATCACCTCCCACAACGAGGACT
ACACCATCGTGGAACAGTACGAGCGCTCCGAGGGCCGCCACCACCTGTTCCTGGGGCATGGCACCGGCAG
CACCGGCAGCGGCAGCTCCGGCACCGCCTCCTCCGAGGACAACAACATGGCCGTCATCAAAGAGTTCATG
CGCTTCAAGGTGCGCATGGAGGGCTCCATGAACGGCCACGAGTTCGAGATCGAGGGCGAGGGCGAGGGCC
GCCCCTACGAGGGCACCCAGACCGCCAAGCTGAAGGTGACCAAGGGCGGCCCCCTGCCCTTCGCCTGGGA
CATCCTGTCCCCCCAGTTCATGTACGGCTCCAAGGCGTACGTGAAGCACCCCGCCGACATCCCCGATTAC
AAGAAGCTGTCCTTCCCCGAGGGCTTCAAGTGGGAGCGCGTGATGAACTTCGAGGACGGCGGTCTGGTGA
CCGTGACCCAGGACTCCTCCCTGCAGGACGGCACGCTGATCTACAAGGTGAAGATGCGCGGCACCAACTT
CCCCCCCGACGGCCCCGTAATGCAGAAGAAGACCATGGGCTGGGAGGCCTCCACCGAGCGCCTGTACCCC
CGCGACGGCGTGCTGAAGGGCGAGATCCACCAGGCCCTGAAGCTGAAGGACGGCGGCCACTACCTGGTGG
AGTTCAAGACCATCTACATGGCCAAGAAGCCCGTGCAACTGCCCGGCTACTACTACGTGGACACCAAGCT
GGACATCACCTCCCACAACGAGGACTACACCATCGTGGAACAGTACGAGCGCTCCGAGGGCCGCCACCAC
CTGTTCCTGTACGGCATGGACGAGCTGTACAAGTGAACGCGTCTGGAACAATCAACCTCTGGATTACAAA
ATTTGTGAAAGATTGACTGGTATTCTTAACTATGTTGCTCCTTTTACGCTATGTGGATACGCTGCTTTAA
TGCCTTTGTATCATGCTATTGCTTCCCGTATGGCTTTCATTTTCTCCTCCTTGTATAAATCCTGGTTGCT
GTCTCTTTATGAGGAGTTGTGGCCCGTTGTCAGGCAACGTGGCGTGGTGTGCACTGTGTTTGCTGACGCA
ACCCCCACTGGTTGGGGCATTGCCACCACCTGTCAGCTCCTTTCCGGGACTTTCGCTTTCCCCCTCCCTA
TTGCCACGGCGGAACTCATCGCCGCCTGCCTTGCCCGCTGCTGGACAGGGGCTCGGCTGTTGGGCACTGA
CAATTCCGTGGTGTTGTCGGGGAAGCTGACGTCCTTTCCATGGCTGCTCGCCTGTGTTGCCACCTGGATT
CTGCGCGGGACGTCCTTCTGCTACGTCCCTTCGGCCCTCAATCCAGCGGACCTTCCTTCCCGCGGCCTGC
TGCCGGCTCTGCGGCCTCTTCCGCGTCTTCGCCTTCGCCCTCAGACGAGTCGGATCTCCCTTTGGGCCGC
CTCCCCGCCTGGAATTAATTCTGCAGTCGAGACCTAGAAAAACATGGAGCAATCACAAGTAGCAATACAG
CAGCTACCAATGCTGATTGTGCCTGGCTAGAAGCACAAGAGGAGGAGGAGGTGGGTTTTCCAGTCACACC
TCAGGTACCTTTAAGACCAATGACTTACAAGGCAGCTGTAGATCTTAGCCACTTTTTAAAAGAAAAGAGG
GGACTGGAAGGGCTAATTCACTCCCAACGAAGACAAGATATCCTTGATCTGTGGATCTACCACACACAAG
GCTACTTCCCTGATTAGCAGAACTACACACCAGGGCCAGGGGTCAGATATCCACTGACCTTTGGATGGTG
CTACAAGCTAGTACCAGTTGAGCCAGATAAGGTAGAAGAGGCCAATAAAGGAGAGAACACCAGCTTGTTA
CACCCTGTGAGCCTGCATGGGATGGATGACCCGGAGAGAGAAGTGTTAGAGTGGAGGTTTGACAGCCGCC
TAGCATTTCATCACGTGGCCCGAGAGCTGCATCCGGAGTACTTCAAGAACTGCTGATATCGAGCTTGCTA
CAAGGGACTTTCCGCTGGGGACTTTCCAGGGAGGCGTGGCCTGGGCGGGACTGGGGAGTGGCGAGCCCTC
AGATCCTGCATATAAGCAGCTGCTTTTTGCCTGTACTGGGTCTCTCTGGTTAGACCAGATCTGAGCCTGG
GAGCTCTCTGGCTAACTAGGGAACCCACTGCTTAAGCCTCAATAAAGCTTGCCTTGAGTGCTTCAAGTAG
TGTGTGCCCGTCTGTTGTGTGACTCTGGTAACTAGAGATCCCTCAGACCCTTTTAGTCAGTGTGGAAAAT
CTCTAGCAGTAGTAGTTCATGTCATCTTATTATTCAGTATTTATAACTTGCAAAGAAATGAATATCAGAG
AGTGAGAGGCCTTGACATTGCTAGCGTTTACCGTCGACCTCTAGCTAGAGCTTGGCGTAATCATGGTCAT
AGCTGTTTCCTGTGTGAAATTGTTATCCGCTCACAATTCCACACAACATACGAGCCGGAAGCATAAAGTG
TAAAGCCTGGGGTGCCTAATGAGTGAGCTAACTCACATTAATTGCGTTGCGCTCACTGCCCGCTTTCCAG
TCGGGAAACCTGTCGTGCCAGCTGCATTAATGAATCGGCCAACGCGCGGGGAGAGGCGGTTTGCGTATTG
GGCGCTCTTCCGCTTCCTCGCTCACTGACTCGCTGCGCTCGGTCGTTCGGCTGCGGCGAGCGGTATCAGC
TCACTCAAAGGCGGTAATACGGTTATCCACAGAATCAGGGGATAACGCAGGAAAGAACATGTGAGCAAAA
GGCCAGCAAAAGGCCAGGAACCGTAAAAAGGCCGCGTTGCTGGCGTTTTTCCATAGGCTCCGCCCCCCTG
ACGAGCATCACAAAAATCGACGCTCAAGTCAGAGGTGGCGAAACCCGACAGGACTATAAAGATACCAGGC
GTTTCCCCCTGGAAGCTCCCTCGTGCGCTCTCCTGTTCCGACCCTGCCGCTTACCGGATACCTGTCCGCC
TTTCTCCCTTCGGGAAGCGTGGCGCTTTCTCATAGCTCACGCTGTAGGTATCTCAGTTCGGTGTAGGTCG
TTCGCTCCAAGCTGGGCTGTGTGCACGAACCCCCCGTTCAGCCCGACCGCTGCGCCTTATCCGGTAACTA
TCGTCTTGAGTCCAACCCGGTAAGACACGACTTATCGCCACTGGCAGCAGCCACTGGTAACAGGATTAGC
AGAGCGAGGTATGTAGGCGGTGCTACAGAGTTCTTGAAGTGGTGGCCTAACTACGGCTACACTAGAAGAA
CAGTATTTGGTATCTGCGCTCTGCTGAAGCCAGTTACCTTCGGAAAAAGAGTTGGTAGCTCTTGATCCGG
CAAACAAACCACCGCTGGTAGCGGTGGTTTTTTTGTTTGCAAGCAGCAGATTACGCGCAGAAAAAAAGGA
TCTCAAGAAGATCCTTTGATCTTTTCTACGGGGTCTGACGCTCAGTGGAACGAAAACTCACGTTAAGGGA
TTTTGGTCATGAGATTATCAAAAAGGATCTTCACCTAGATCCTTTTAAATTAAAAATGAAGTTTTAAATC
AATCTAAAGTATATATGAGTAAACTTGGTCTGACAGTTACCAATGCTTAATCAGTGAGGCACCTATCTCA
GCGATCTGTCTATTTCGTTCATCCATAGTTGCCTGACTCCCCGTCGTGTAGATAACTACGATACGGGAGG
GCTTACCATCTGGCCCCAGTGCTGCAATGATACCGCGAGACCCACGCTCACCGGCTCCAGATTTATCAGC
AATAAACCAGCCAGCCGGAAGGGCCGAGCGCAGAAGTGGTCCTGCAACTTTATCCGCCTCCATCCAGTCT
ATTAATTGTTGCCGGGAAGCTAGAGTAAGTAGTTCGCCAGTTAATAGTTTGCGCAACGTTGTTGCCATTG
CTACAGGCATCGTGGTGTCACGCTCGTCGTTTGGTATGGCTTCATTCAGCTCCGGTTCCCAACGATCAAG
GCGAGTTACATGATCCCCCATGTTGTGCAAAAAAGCGGTTAGCTCCTTCGGTCCTCCGATCGTTGTCAGA
AGTAAGTTGGCCGCAGTGTTATCACTCATGGTTATGGCAGCACTGCATAATTCTCTTACTGTCATGCCAT
CCGTAAGATGCTTTTCTGTGACTGGTGAGTACTCAACCAAGTCATTCTGAGAATAGTGTATGCGGCGACC
GAGTTGCTCTTGCCCGGCGTCAATACGGGATAATACCGCGCCACATAGCAGAACTTTAAAAGTGCTCATC
ATTGGAAAACGTTCTTCGGGGCGAAAACTCTCAAGGATCTTACCGCTGTTGAGATCCAGTTCGATGTAAC
CCACTCGTGCACCCAACTGATCTTCAGCATCTTTTACTTTCACCAGCGTTTCTGGGTGAGCAAAAACAGG
AAGGCAAAATGCCGCAAAAAAGGGAATAAGGGCGACACGGAAATGTTGAATACTCATACTCTTCCTTTTT
CAATATTATTGAAGCATTTATCAGGGTTATTGTCTCATGAGCGGATACATATTTGAATGTATTTAGAAAA
ATAAACAAATAGGGGTTCCGCGCACATTTCCCCGAAAAGTGCCACCTGACGTCGACGGATCGGGAGATCA
ACTTGTTTATTGCAGCTTATAATGGTTACAAATAAAGCAATAGCATCACAAATTTCACAAATAAAGCATT
TTTTTCACTGCATTCTAGTTGTGGTTTGTCCAAACTCATCAATGTATCTTATCATGTCTGGATCAACTGG
ATAACTCAAGCTAACCAAAATCATCCCAAACTTCCCACCCCATACCCTATTACCACTGCCAATTACCTGT
GGTTTCATTTACTCTAAACCTGTGATTCCTCTGAATTATTTTCATTTTAAAGAAATTGTATTTGTTAAAT
ATGTACTACAAACTTAGTAGT
