>Addgene plasmid #64831 | pLVX-IRES-tdTomato-FlagAkt1 | addgene partial sequence | sequence record 112293 | CMV-F 5'-CGCAAATGGGCGGTAGGCGTG-3'
CCGTCAGATCGCCTGGAGACGCCATCCACGCTGTTTTGACCTCCATAGAAGACACCGACTCTACTAGAGG
ATCTATTTCCGGTGAATTCATGGACTACAAAGACCATGACGGTGATTATAAAGATCATGACATCGATTAC
AAGGATGACGATGACAAGCTTATGAACGACGTAGCCATTGTGAAGGAGGGCTGGCTGCACAAACGAGGGG
AATATATTAAAACCTGGCGGCCACGCTACTTCCTCCTCAAGAACGATGGCACCTTTATTGGCTACAAGGA
ACGGCCTCAGGATGTGGATCAGCGAGAGTCCCCACTCAACAACTTCTCAGTGGCACAATGCCAGCTGATG
AAGACAGAGCGGCCAAGGCCCAACACCTTTATCATCCGCTGCCTGCAGTGGACCACAGTCATTGAGCGCA
CCTTCCATGTGGAAACGCCTGAGGAGCGGGAAGAATGGGCCACCGCCATTCAGACTGTGGCAGATGGACT
CAAGAGGCAGGAAGAAGAGACGATGGACTTCCGATCAGGCTCACCCAGTGACAACTCAGGGGCTGAAGAG
ATGGAGGTGTCCCTGGCCAAGCCCAAGCACCGTGTGACCATGAACGAGTTTGAGTACCTGAAGCTACTGG
GCAAGGGCACCTTTGGGAAGGTGATTCTGGTGAAAGAGAAGGCCAC
