>Addgene plasmid #64831 | pLVX-IRES-tdTomato-FlagAkt1 | addgene partial sequence | sequence record 112295 | mCherryseq-R 5'-cctcctcgcccttgctcaccat-3'
TCCCCGTGGTTCGGGGGGCCTAGACGTTTTTTAACCTCGACTAAACACATGTAAAGCATGTGCACCGAGG
CCCCAGATCAGATCCCATACAATGGGGTACCTTCTGGGCATCCTTCAGCCCCTTGTTGAATACGCTTGAG
GTGAGCCATTTGACTCTTTCCACAACTATCCAACTCACAACGTGGCACTGGGGTTGTGCCGCCTTTGCAG
GTGTATCTTATACACGTGGCTTTTGGCCGCAGAGGCACCTGTCGCCAGGTGGGGGGTTCCGCTGCCTGCA
AAGGGTCGCTACAGACGTTGTTTGTCTTCAAGAAGCTTCCAGAGGAACTGCTTCCTTCACGACATTCAAC
AGACCTTGCATTCCTTTGGCGAGAGGGGAAAGACCCCTAGGAATGCTCGTCAAGAAGACAGGGCCAGGTT
TCCGGGCCCTCACATTGCCAAAAGACGGCAATATGGTGGAAAATAACATATAGACAAACGCACACCGGCC
TTATTCCAAGCGGCTTCGGCCAGTAACGTTAGGGGGGGGG
